>Addgene plasmid #129696 | pCK351 | addgene full sequence | sequence record 258483 | Addgene NGS Result
GGATCCAAAGCCACGTTGTGTCTCAAAATCTCTGATGTTACATTGCACAAGATAAAAATATATCATCATG
AACAATAAAACTGTCTGCTTACATAAACAGTAATACAAGGGGTGTTATGAGCCATATTCAACGGGAAACG
TCTTGCTCGAGGCCGCGATTAAATTCCAACATGGATGCTGATTTATATGGGTATAAATGGGCTCGCGATA
ATGTCGGGCAATCAGGTGCGACAATCTATCGATTGTATGGGAAGCCCGATGCGCCAGAGTTGTTTCTGAA
ACATGGCAAAGGTAGCGTTGCCAATGATGTTACAGATGAGATGGTCAGACTAAACTGGCTGACGGAATTT
ATGCCTCTTCCGACCATCAAGCATTTTATCCGTACTCCTGATGATGCATGGTTACTCACCACTGCGATCC
CCGGGAAAACAGCATTCCAGGTATTAGAAGAATATCCTGATTCAGGTGAAAATATTGTTGATGCGCTGGC
AGTGTTCCTGCGCCGGTTGCATTCGATTCCTGTTTGTAATTGTCCTTTTAACAGCGATCGCGTATTTCGT
CTCGCTCAGGCGCAATCACGAATGAATAACGGTTTGGTTGATGCGAGTGATTTTGATGACGAGCGTAATG
GCTGGCCTGTTGAACAAGTCTGGAAAGAAATGCATAAGCTTTTGCCATTCTCACCGGATTCAGTCGTCAC
TCATGGTGATTTCTCACTTGATAACCTTATTTTTGACGAGGGGAAATTAATAGGTTGTATTGATGTTGGA
CGAGTCGGAATCGCAGACCGATACCAGGATCTTGCCATCCTATGGAACTGCCTCGGTGAGTTTTCTCCTT
CATTACAGAAACGGCTTTTTCAAAAATATGGTATTGATAATCCTGATATGAATAAATTGCAGTTTCATTT
GATGCTCGATGAGTTTTTCTAATATTTCGCCGTGTTGACGACATCAGGAGGCCAGTATGACCGTATTACA
TAGTGTGGATTTTTTTCCGTCTGGTAACGCGTCCGTGGCGATAGAACCCCGGCTCCCGCAGGCGGATTTT
CCTGAACATCATCATGATTTTCATGAAATTGTGATTGTCGAACATGGCACGGGTATTCATGTGTTTAATG
GGCAGCCCTATACCATCACCGGTGGCACGGTCTGTTTCGTACGCGATCATGATCGGCATCTGTATGAACA
TACCGATAATCTGTGTCTGACCAATGTGCTGTATCGCTCGCCGGATCGATTTCAGTTTCTCGCCGGGCTG
AATCAGTTGCTGCCACAAGAGCTGGATGGGCAGTATCCGTCTCACTGGCGCGTTAACCACAGCGTATTGC
AGCAGGTGCGACAGCTGGTTGCACAGATGGAACAGCAGGAAGGGGAAAATGATTTACCCTCGACCGCCAG
TCGCGAGATCTTGTTTATGCAATTACTGCTCTTGCTGCGTAAAAGCAGTTTGCAGGAGAACCTGGAAAAC
AGCGCATCACGTCTCAACTTGCTTCTGGCCTGGCTGGAGGACCATTTTGCCGATGAGGTGAATTGGGATG
CCGTGGCGGATCAATTTTCTCTTTCACTGCGTACGCTACATCGGCAGCTTAAGCAGCAAACGGGACTGAC
GCCTCAGCGATACCTGAACCGCCTGCGACTGATGAAAGCCCGACATCTGCTACGCCACAGCGAGGCCAGC
GTTACTGACATCGCCTATCGCTGTGGATTCAGCGACAGTAACCACTTTTCGACGCTTTTTCGCCGAGAGT
TTAACTGGTCACCGCGTGATATTCGCCAGGGACGGGATGGCTTTCTGCAATAATCTTGGGGGAAATTAAG
ACCAAACTCGATGACCTCCAAAAAGATGTAACTTCTCTTAAGATCGATATGGCAACGGTGAAAACCGAGT
TATCTGCGGTCAGGATGGAGATAGGTACAGTCAAGGATGATGTTAAAGATGTCAAAGGGCGGGCTAATGC
TCAAATTTGGGCGTTGATTCTTGCCGTCATCGGAGCCATAATTACCACCTTGGTGCGTTTTGGCATTTTC
CCTAATCCCTAACAAAAAAGCGACCAGGCTTTTCTTTCAATTGCCCGATCGCCTTTGATATTTTCCCAAA
GGATAAAAGCTAGTCCATTCAGAATCGAGCCTTAAAGTACTCCCATATTGGCTAGCCCCAGAATTACTCC
AGCGCCGAGGATGTGGCCAAAGCTAGCGGTGCCCAGCACAGCCCCTAAACCAAAGCCGCCAAAGAAGTTA
GAGGAAGGCATGGGGGTGCCCACATTTTGTTGTTTGATGGTCAATTTACCAAAGGCGATCGCCAAAATGT
TGCAAGCAATCATCACCCCAGCAACTTTAGGGCTCCAGGACAGGGTGGCGGGAACGGCGGTGGCCAACAA
AAAGCTATGCATTGAGATTCTCCAGAATAAAGACGGTTTTTAAAGGGATAGCCCCACGCTAATGGGGGTC
TTTAAAAATCTCATCTTACGGGGACGCTCTGCCCCTGGGAAACCACCGTTGCAATACTTAACAAATTTTC
GTTTTTAGCTTGGCAAATGTCTTTGGCAAAATTGGTTGATCTGGCTTAAATCGTCAGTTATTTGCCCTGG
AATAGTCTGGGGACGGGCAATTCTGATCAGATTTACCCCCAACGCTTCCGCCACTTTTTGCTTAACCAAT
TCTCCCCCCTGGGCACCGGAGGCTTTAGTTACCACCCCTTGAATTTGCCATTGTTGCCACAGGGCTTTTT
CCAATGGTTCGGCTACGGGGGGGCGCAAAGCAATGATACGGTCGGAAGTAAACCCAGCGGCGATCGCCTG
GGCTAGGGCTTGGGGATAGGGCAGAATACGGGCAAATAGAACAAATCTGGAGCCGGTGAGCGTGGGTCTC
GCGGTATCATTGCAGCACTGGGGCCAGATGGTAAGCCCTCCCGTATCGTAGTTATCTACACGACGGGGAG
TCAGGCAACTATGGATGAACGAAATAGACAGATCGCTGAGATAGGTGCCTCACTGATTAAGCATTGGTAA
CTGTCAGACCAAGTTTACTAATATATACTTTAGATTGATTTAAAACTTCATTTTTAATTTAAAAGGATCT
AGGTGAAGATCCTTTTTGATAATCTCATGACCAAAATCCCTTAACGTGAGTTTTCGTTCCACTGAGCGTC
AGACCCCTTAATAAGATGATCTTCTTGAGATCGTTTTGGTCTGCGCGTAATCTCTTGCTCTGAAAACGAA
AAAACCGCCTTGCAGGGCGGTTTTTCGAAGGTTCTCTGAGCTACCAACTCTTTGAACCGAGGTAACTGGC
TTGGAGGAGCGCAGTCACCAAAACTTGTCCTTTCAGTTTAGCCTTAACCGGCGCATGACTTCAAGACTAA
CTCCTCTAAATCAATTACCAGTGGCTGCTGCCAGTGGTGCTTTTGCATGTCTTTCCGGGTTGGACTCAAG
ACGATAGTTACCGGATAAGGCGCAGCGGTCGGACTGAACGGGGGGTTCGTGCATACAGTCCAGCTTGGAG
CGAACTGCCTACCCGGAACTGAGTGTCAGGCGTGGAATGAGACAAACGCGGCCATAACAGCGGAATGACA
CCGGTAAACCGAAAGGCAGGAACAGGAGAGCGCACGAGGGAGCCGCCAGGGGGAAACGCCTGGTATCTTT
ATAGTCCTGTCGGGTTTCGCCACCACTGATTTGAGCGTCAGATTTCGTGATGCTTGTCAGGGGGGCGGAG
CCTATGGAAAAACGGCTTTGCCGCGGCCCTCTCACTTCCCTGTTAAGTATCTTCCTGGCATCTTCCAGGA
AATCTCCGCCCCGTTCGTAAGCCATTTCCGCTCGCCGCAGTCGAACGACCGAGCGTAGCGAGTCAGTGAG
CGAGGAAGCGGAATATATCCTGTATCACATATTCTGCTGACGCACCGGTGCAGCCTTTTTTCTCCTGCCA
CATGAAGCACTTCACTGACACCCTCATCAGTGCCAACATAGTAAGCCAGTATACACTCCGCTAGCGCTGA
GGTCTGCCTCGTGAAGAAGGTGTTGCTGACTCATACCAGGCCTGAATCGCCCCATCATCCAGCCAGAAAG
TGAGGGAGCCACGGTTGATGAGAGCTTTGTTGTAGGTGGACCAGTTGGTGATTTTGAACTTTTGCTTTGC
CACGGAACGGTCTGCGTTGTCGGGAAGATGCGGTGGGTCAATCCCTCGGTTTGGCGATCGCCTTGGTGTT
TGTCATTGCTGGTATTGCCTTTAAAATTTCCGCTGTACCCTTCCACCAATGGACCCCCGACGTTTATGAA
GGTTCTCCCACCCCGGTGGTGGCTTTTCTTTCGGTGGGCTCTAAGGCGGCCGGTTTTGCCGTAGCTATCC
GATTACTAGTGACTGCCTTTGGTGGTATTACCGATGAGTGGCACGTTATTTTCACCGCTCTGGCCGTGTT
GAGCATGGTGCTGGGCAACGTGGTGGCTTTAGCCCAAACCAGCATGAAACGGATGTTGGCCTACTCTTCC
ATCGGTCAAGCAGGCTTTGTGATGATTGGCCTAGTGGCCGGCAGTGAAGATGGTTACGCCAGCATGGTTT
TCTACATGCTCATCTATCTGTTTATGAACCTGGGGGCGTTTAGTTGCATTATTCTCTTCACCCTCCGCAC
TGGCAGTGACCAAATTAGTGATTACGCTGGTCTGTACCACAAAGACCCCTTGTTAACCTTGGGCTTGAGC
ATTTGTTTATTATCCTTGGGGGGCATTCCTCCTCTGGCGGGCTTTTTCGGCAAAATTTACATCTTCTGGG
CCGGTTGGCAATCGGGATTGTATGGCCTAGTCCTACTTGGTCTGGTTACCAGTGTAGTTTCCATCTACTA
CTACATCCGGGTGGTGAAAATGATGGTGGTGAAGGAGCCCCAGGAAATGTCCGAAGTAATCAAAAATTAC
CCGGCCATCAAATGGAATTTACCCGGCATGCGTCCCCTACAGGTGGGCATTGTCGCTACTTTGGTTGCTA
CCTCGCTGGCAGGTATTCTGGCTAATCCCCTCTTTAACCTCGCCACCGATTCCGTGGTCAGCACCAAGAT
GTTGCAGACAGCCCTCCAGCAAACAGGAGAAACTCCGGCGATCGCCATTTCCCATGATTTACCCTAGGGG
TATCAGGAAATATTGCTTTGCAGGCAAAAGCCAATGAGTGTAACTATAGAAACCGATTTAAAGGAGACTG
CAGCTCGGTACCAAATTCCAGAAAAGAGACGCTGAAAAGCGTCTTTTTTCGTTTTGGTCCCCACAATTCA
GCAAATTGTGAACATCATCACGTTCATCTTTCCCTGGTTGCCAATGGCCCATTTTCCTGTCAGTAACGAG
AAGGTCGCGTATTCAGGCGCTTTTTAGACTGGTCGTAATGAATCGGGTAAGTTTATAATATACAAAGGAG
GTAGAAATGGTGAGCAAGGGCGAGGAGCTGTTCACCGGGGTGGTGCCCATCCTGGTCGAGCTGGACGGCG
ACGTAAACGGCCACAAGTTCAGCGTGTCCGGCGAGGGCGAGGGCGATGCCACCTACGGCAAGCTGACCCT
GAAGTTCATCTGCACCACCGGCAAGCTGCCCGTGCCCTGGCCCACCCTCGTGACCACCTTCGGCTACGGC
CTGCAATGCTTCGCCCGCTACCCCGACCACATGAAGCTGCACGACTTCTTCAAGTCCGCCATGCCCGAAG
GCTACGTCCAGGAGCGCACCATCTTCTTCAAGGACGACGGCAACTACAAGACCCGCGCCGAGGTGAAGTT
CGAGGGCGACACCCTGGTGAACCGCATCGAGCTGAAGGGCATCGACTTCAAGGAGGACGGCAACATCCTG
GGGCACAAGCTGGAGTACAACTACAACAGCCACAACGTCTATATCATGGCCGACAAGCAGAAGAACGGCA
TCAAGGTGAACTTCAAGATCCGCCACAACATCGAGGACGGCAGCGTGCAGCTCGCCGACCACTACCAGCA
GAACACCCCCATCGGCGACGGCCCCGTGCTGCTGCCCGACAACCACTACCTGAGCTACCAGTCCGCCCTG
AGCAAAGACCCCAACGAGAAGCGCGATCACATGGTCCTGCTGGAGTTCGTGACCGCCGCCGGGATCACTC
TCGGCATGGACGAGCTGTACAAGTAA
Features (pLannotate 1.2.2; 11 found; start..end, strand, type, name):
    117..932     +  CDS            KanR: aminoglycoside phosphotransferase; aph(3')-Ia; confers resistance to kanamycin in bacteria or G418 (Geneticin®) in eukaryotes
    967..1803    +  CDS            rhaS: positive regulator of the rhaB promoter; E. coli rhaS; activated by L-rhamnose
   2135..2392    -  CDS            psaK1: PSAK1_SYNY3 - Also known as psaK. Experimental evidence at protein level: Swiss-Prot protein existence level 1. From Synechocystis sp. (strain PCC 6803 / Kazusa).
   2528..2842    -  CDS            cbiJ (fragment): CBIJ_SYNY3 - Also known as cobK. Protein inferred from homology: Swiss-Prot protein existence level 3. Catalyzes the reduction of the macrocycle of cobalt- precorrin-6A to cobalt-precorrin-6B. From Synechocystis sp. (strain PCC 6803 / Kazusa).
   2843..3009    +  CDS            bla(M) (fragment): β-lactamase lacking the signal sequence; bla(M); allows cytosolic expression of β-lactamase
   3175..3720    +  rep_origin     p15A ori: Plasmids containing the medium-copy-number p15A origin of replication can be propagated in E. coli cells that contain a second plasmid with the ColE1 origin.
   3808..3863    +  rep_origin     RSF ori (fragment): Plasmids containing the RSF 1030 origin of replication can be propagated in E. coli cells that contain additional plasmids with compatible origins.
   3962..3988    -  misc_feature   bom (fragment): basis of mobility region from pBR322
   4169..5026    +  CDS            ndhB (fragment): NU2C_THEEB - Experimental evidence at protein level: Swiss-Prot protein existence level 1. NDH-1 shuttles electrons from an unknown electron donor, via FMN and iron-sulfur (Fe-S) centers, to quinones in the respiratory and/or the photosynthetic chain. The immediate electron acceptor for the enzyme in this species is believed to be plastoquinone. Couples the redox reaction to proton translocation, and thus conserves the redox energy in a proton gradient. Cyanobacterial NDH-1 also plays a role in inorganic carbon-concentration. From Thermosynechococcus elongatus (strain BP-1).
   5241..5357    +  promoter       rhaB promoter: promoter of the E. coli rhaBAD operon, conferring tight induction with L-rhamnose and repression with D-glucose in the presence of RhaR and RhaS (Giacalone et al., 2006)
   5397..6116    +  CDS            EYFP: enhanced YFP mammalian codon-optimized
