[The description below was written by a language model from this plasmid's Addgene catalogue record and pLannotate feature annotations shown in this document.]
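Description:
pCK351 is a low-copy bacterial expression and chromosomal-integration vector built on pACYC177, intended for insulated, rhamnose-inducible gene expression in the cyanobacterium Synechocystis sp. PCC 6803. It is propagated in E. coli through the p15A origin of replication and selected with kanamycin via an aph(3')-Ia aminoglycoside phosphotransferase gene. A short remnant of the backbone's β-lactamase gene is annotated, but ampicillin resistance is not listed. The catalogue gives a total size of about 6.06 kb, while the sequenced record is slightly longer at about 6.1 kb.

The payload sits between two roughly 1 kb regions of homology to the Synechocystis genome. In the feature table these appear as an ndhB-like fragment on one side and psaK1 plus a cbiJ fragment on the other. They direct integration of the intervening cassette into the chromosome by homologous recombination. That cassette contains the E. coli rhaBAD promoter driving enhanced YFP through a synthetic ribosome binding site, followed by the kanamycin marker. It also carries E. coli rhaS with its native RBS, which encodes the L-rhamnose-responsive activator that the promoter needs in order to function in Synechocystis.

pCK351 is described as identical to its parent pCK306 except for the added 63 bp E. coli terminator ECK120034435. This terminator is not annotated in the feature table, so the record does not show its exact position. Its stated role is insulation, and the associated publication title indicates that such terminators allow leak-free chromosomal integration. The construct is therefore suited to testing terminator-based insulation and tightly inducible expression, with YFP fluorescence as the readout.
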