Addgene plasmid #129696: pCK351
Purpose: For insulated expression in Synechocystis 6803. As pCK306 (rhaBAD rhamnose-inducible promoter, YFP, an E. coli-Synechocystis shuttle vector, chromosomal-integration sites) + terminator ECK120034435
Depositing lab: John Heap. Depositing organization: Imperial College London. Publication: Transcriptional Terminators Allow Leak-Free Chromosomal Integration of Genetic Constructs in Cyanobacteria. Kelly CL, Taylor GM, Satkute A, Dekker L, Heap JT. Microorganisms. 2019 Aug 16;7(8). pii: microorganisms7080263. doi: 10.3390/microorganisms7080263. PubMed 31426276.
Backbone
  Vector backbone: pACYC177
  Backbone size w/o insert (bp): 3941
  Total vector size (bp): 6059
  Modifications to backbone: Addition of two 1000bp sequences with homology to the Synechocystis sp. PCC6803 genome, allowing chromosomal integration. Introduction of the rhaBAD promoter from E. coli (allowing inducible expression with L-rhamnose). Introduction of a synthetic RBS and yfp as a reporter. Introduction of rhaS gene from E. coli, the transcriptional activator required for rhaBAD function in Synechocystis.
  Vector type: Bacterial Expression
Growth in bacteria
  Bacterial resistance: Kanamycin, 50 μg/mL
  Growth temperature: 37°C
  Growth strain: DH5alpha
  Copy number: Low Copy
Gene/Insert 1
  Gene/Insert name: PrhaBAD (alt name: promoter found 5' end of rhaBAD operon in E. coli)
  Species: E. coli
  Insert size (bp): 122
Gene/Insert 2
  Gene/Insert name: yfp (alt name: enhanced yellow fluorescent protein from A. victoria (BBa_E0030))
  Species: A. victoria
  Insert size (bp): 720
Gene/Insert 3
  Gene/Insert name: rhaS (alt name: transcriptional activator of the rhaBAD promoter in E. coli with native E. coli RBS)
  Species: E. coli
  Insert size (bp): 837
Gene/Insert 4
  Gene/Insert name: Terminator ECK120034435
  Species: E. coli
  Insert size (bp): 63
Terms and licenses: Academic/Nonprofit Terms; Industry Terms: Not Available to Industry
How to cite: pCK351 was a gift from John Heap (Addgene plasmid # 129696 ; http://n2t.net/addgene:129696 ; RRID:Addgene_129696)
